Addgene plasmid #84029: GUM BUB3
Purpose: Expression of mCherry tagged BUB3 in human cells
Depositing lab: Patrick Paddison. Depositing organization: Fred Hutchinson Cancer Center. Publication: BuGZ is required for Bub3 stability, Bub1 kinetochore function, and chromosome alignment. Toledo CM, Herman JA, Olsen JB, Ding Y, Corrin P, Girard EJ, Olson JM, Emili A, DeLuca JG, Paddison PJ. Dev Cell. 2014 Feb 10;28(3):282-94. doi: 10.1016/j.devcel.2013.12.014. Epub 2014 Jan 23. PubMed 24462187.
Backbone
  Vector backbone: pGIPZ
  Backbone manufacturer: Open Biosystems
  Backbone size w/o insert (bp): 10381
  Vector type: Mammalian Expression, Lentiviral
  Selectable markers: Puromycin
Growth in bacteria
  Bacterial resistance: Ampicillin and Bleocin (Zeocin), 100 & 50 μg/mL
  Growth temperature: 37°C
  Growth strain: NEB Stable
  Copy number: High Copy
Gene/Insert
  Gene/Insert name: BUB3 (alt name: BUB3L)
  Species: H. sapiens (human)
  Insert size (bp): 2801
  GenBank ID: 9184
  Entrez Gene: BUB3 (a.k.a. BUB3L, hBUB3)
  Promoter: UCOE / SFFV
  Tag / fusion protein: mCherry (N terminal on insert)
  Cloning method: Gibson Cloning
  Sequencing primers: 5′ mCherry-F; 3′ pCDH-rev
Resource information
  A portion of this plasmid was derived from a plasmid made by: BUB3 ORF from Open Biosystems
Terms and licenses: Academic/Nonprofit Terms; Industry Terms: Not Available to Industry
Depositor comments: Parental vector (pGIPZ containing a non-silencing control hairpin) was cut with XbaI + NotI to remove the CMV promoter and TurboGFP. UCOE / SFFV enhancer promoter complex and ORF with N-terminal mCherry were PCR amplified and Gibson cloned into the cut vector.
How to cite: GUM BUB3 was a gift from Patrick Paddison (Addgene plasmid # 84029 ; http://n2t.net/addgene:84029 ; RRID:Addgene_84029)
