[The description below was written by a language model from this plasmid's Addgene catalogue record and pLannotate feature annotations shown in this document.]
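Description:
GUM BUB3 is a lentiviral mammalian expression plasmid built on the pGIPZ backbone, designed to express human BUB3 fused at its N terminus to the red fluorescent protein mCherry. According to the depositor, the parental pGIPZ (carrying a non-silencing control hairpin) had its CMV promoter and TurboGFP removed, and a UCOE/SFFV enhancer-promoter unit plus the mCherry-BUB3 ORF were inserted by Gibson assembly. The feature table annotates the SFFV promoter directly upstream of mCherry and the contiguous BUB3 coding sequence. The UCOE element is not separately annotated, though an unannotated stretch lies ahead of the SFFV promoter. Downstream, an EMCV IRES drives PuroR from the same transcript, so puromycin selection enriches for cells expressing the fusion. The miR-30a flanking sequences retained from pGIPZ follow, consistent with the residual non-silencing hairpin context, and a WPRE enhances transcript expression.

The viral framework comprises a truncated HIV-1 5' LTR, Ψ packaging signal, partial gag, RRE, cPPT/CTS and a self-inactivating ΔU3 3' LTR, so the cassette can be packaged into lentiviral particles when helper functions are supplied in trans and then integrated into target cells. In bacteria, the plasmid replicates from a high-copy ColE1/pUC-type origin and is selected with ampicillin (AmpR) and Zeocin (EM7-driven BleoR, located within the viral region); an f1 ori is also present. The annotation additionally detects an SV40 promoter-driven HygR cassette in the backbone outside the LTRs, which the catalogue entry does not list as a marker. The construct is intended for stable expression and fluorescence visualisation of BUB3, a spindle-assembly checkpoint and kinetochore protein, in human cells.
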