Features (pLannotate 1.2.2; 35 found; start..end, strand, type, name):
    377..634     +  LTR            5' LTR (truncated): truncated 5' long terminal repeat (LTR) from HIV-1
    681..806     +  misc_feature   HIV-1 Ψ: packaging signal of human immunodeficiency virus type 1
    790..1128    +  CDS            HIV-1 gag (fragment): gag protein from human immunodeficiency virus 1; gag
   1303..1536    +  misc_feature   RRE: The Rev response element (RRE) of HIV-1 allows for Rev-dependent mRNA export from the nucleus to the cytoplasm.
   1913..2013    +  CDS            Rev (fragment): human immunodeficiency virus 1 (HIV-1) Rev protein; rev; enhances nuclear export of unspliced and incompletely spliced viral mRNAs
   2063..2180    +  misc_feature   cPPT/CTS: central polypurine tract and central termination sequence of HIV-1
   2245..2619    -  CDS            BleoR: antibiotic-binding protein; Sh ble from Streptoalloteichus hindustanus; confers resistance to bleomycin, phleomycin, and Zeocin™
   2639..2686    -  promoter       EM7 promoter: synthetic bacterial promoter&nbsp
   3400..3801    +  promoter       SFFV promoter: spleen focus-forming virus long terminal repeat (LTR) promoter
   3815..4519    +  CDS            mCherry: mCherry is a basic (constitutively fluorescent) red fluorescent protein published in 2004, derived from Discosoma sp.. It is reported to be a very rapidly-maturing monomer with low acid sensitivity.
   4520..5503    +  CDS            BUB3: BUB3_HUMAN - Experimental evidence at protein level: Swiss-Prot protein existence level 1. Has a dual function in spindle-assembly checkpoint signaling and in promoting the establishment of correct kinetochore-microtubule (K-MT) attachments. Promotes the formation of stable end-on bipolar attachments. Necessary for kinetochore localization of BUB1. Regulates chromosome segregation during oocyte meiosis. The BUB1/BUB3 complex plays a role in the inhibition of anaphase-promoting complex or cyclosome (APC/C) when spindle-assembly checkpoint is activated and inhibits the ubiquitin ligase activity
   5523..6095    +  misc_feature   IRES: internal ribosome entry site (IRES) of the encephalomyocarditis virus (EMCV)
   6104..6700    +  CDS            PuroR: puromycin N-acetyltransferase; pac from Streptomyces alboniger; confers resistance to puromycin
   6707..6800    +  ncRNA          5' miR-30a: sequence upstream of the 71-nt precursor of the human miR-30a microRNA (Zeng et al., 2002) miRNA
   6912..7024    +  ncRNA          3' miR-30a: sequence downstream of the 71-nt precursor of the human miR-30a microRNA (Zeng et al., 2002) miRNA
   7119..7137    -  promoter       T7 promoter: promoter for bacteriophage T7 RNA polymerase
   7157..7745    +  misc_feature   WPRE: woodchuck hepatitis virus posttranscriptional regulatory element
   7762..7950    +  CDS            nef (fragment): NEF_HV1Z2 - Experimental evidence at protein level: Swiss-Prot protein existence level 1. Extracellular Nef protein targets CD4(+) T-lymphocytes for apoptosis by interacting with CXCR4 surface receptors. From Human immunodeficiency virus type 1 group M subtype D (isolate Z2/CDC-Z34) (HIV-1).
   7952..8185    +  LTR            3' LTR (ΔU3): self-inactivating 3' long terminal repeat (LTR) from HIV-1
   8292..8516    +  polyA_signal   bGH poly(A) signal: bovine growth hormone polyadenylation signal
   8520..8541    +  promoter       SV40 promoter (fragment): SV40 enhancer and early promoter
   8562..8990    +  rep_origin     f1 ori (sequence partly withheld): f1 bacteriophage origin of replication; arrow indicates direction of (+) strand synthesis
   9004..9333    +  promoter       SV40 promoter: SV40 enhancer and early promoter
   9382..10407   +  CDS            HygR: aminoglycoside phosphotransferase from E. coli; aph(4)-Ia; confers resistance to hygromycin
  10417..10542   +  CDS            ble (fragment): BLE_KLEPN - Experimental evidence at protein level: Swiss-Prot protein existence level 1. Binding protein with a strong affinity to the bleomycin family of antibiotics. Binds to CL990; an antimitotic-antibiotic compound. From Klebsiella pneumoniae.
  10537..10658   +  polyA_signal   SV40 poly(A) signal: SV40 polyadenylation signal
  10729..10751   -  protein_bind   lac operator (fragment): The lac repressor binds to the lac operator to inhibit transcription in E. coli. This inhibition can be relieved by adding lactose or isopropyl-β-D-thiogalactopyranoside (IPTG). lac repressor encoded by lacI
  10755..10785   -  promoter       lac promoter: promoter for the E. coli lac operon
  10800..10821   -  protein_bind   CAP binding site: CAP binding activates transcription in the presence of cAMP. E. coli catabolite activator protein
  10834..10926   -  CDS            lacI (fragment): lac repressor; lacI; The lac repressor binds to the lac operator to inhibit transcription in E. coli. This inhibition can be relieved by adding lactose or isopropyl-β-D-thiogalactopyranoside (IPTG).
  11109..11697   -  rep_origin     ori: high-copy-number ColE1/pMB1/pBR322/pUC origin of replication
  11868..12728   -  CDS            AmpR: β-lactamase; bla; confers resistance to ampicillin, carbenicillin, and related antibiotics
  12729..12833   -  promoter       AmpR promoter: bla
  12881..13015   +  polyA_signal   SV40 poly(A) signal: SV40 polyadenylation signal
  13182..329     +  CDS            nef (fragment) (across the origin): NEF_HV1BR - Experimental evidence at protein level: Swiss-Prot protein existence level 1. Extracellular Nef protein targets CD4(+) T-lymphocytes for apoptosis by interacting with CXCR4 surface receptors (PubMed:14990729). From Human immunodeficiency virus type 1 group M subtype B (isolate BRU/LAI) (HIV-1).
>Addgene plasmid #84029 | GUM BUB3 | depositor full sequence | sequence record 160564 | GUM BUB3 sequence 13182 bps
TGGAAGGGCTAATTCACTCCCAAAGAAGACAAGATATCCTTGATCTGTGGATCTACCACACACAAGGCTA
CTTCCCTGATTAGCAGAACTACACACCAGGGCCAGGGGTCAGATATCCACTGACCTTTGGATGGTGCTAC
AAGCTAGTACCAGTTGAGCCAGATAAGGTAGAAGAGGCCAATAAAGGAGAGAACACCAGCTTGTTACACC
CTGTGAGCCTGCATGGGATGGATGACCCGGAGAGAGAAGTGTTAGAGTGGAGGTTTGACAGCCGCCTAGC
ATTTCATCACGTGGCCCGAGAGCTGCATCCGGAGTACTTCAAGAACTGCTGATATCGAGCTTGCTACAAG
GGACTTTCCGCTGGGGACTTTCCAGGGAGGCGTGGCCTGGGCGGGACTGGGGAGTGGCGAGCCCTCAGAT
CCTGCATATAAGCAGCTGCTTTTTGCCTGTACTGGGTCTCTCTGGTTAGACCAGATCTGAGCCTGGGAGC
TCTCTGGCTAACTAGGGAACCCACTGCTTAAGCCTCAATAAAGCTTGCCTTGAGTGCTTCAAGTAGTGTG
TGCCCGTCTGTTGTGTGACTCTGGTAACTAGAGATCCCTCAGACCCTTTTAGTCAGTGTGGAAAATCTCT
AGCAGTGGCGCCCGAACAGGGACTTGAAAGCGAAAGGGAAACCAGAGGAGCTCTCTCGACGCAGGACTCG
GCTTGCTGAAGCGCGCACGGCAAGAGGCGAGGGGCGGCGACTGGTGAGTACGCCAAAAATTTTGACTAGC
GGAGGCTAGAAGGAGAGAGATGGGTGCGAGAGCGTCAGTATTAAGCGGGGGAGAATTAGATCGCGATGGG
AAAAAATTCGGTTAAGGCCAGGGGGAAAGAAAAAATATAAATTAAAACATATAGTATGGGCAAGCAGGGA
GCTAGAACGATTCGCAGTTAATCCTGGCCTGTTAGAAACATCAGAAGGCTGTAGACAAATACTGGGACAG
CTACAACCATCCCTTCAGACAGGATCAGAAGAACTTAGATCATTATATAATACAGTAGCAACCCTCTATT
GTGTGCATCAAAGGATAGAGATAAAAGACACCAAGGAAGCTTTAGACAAGATAGAGGAAGAGCAAAACAA
AAGTAAGACCACCGCACAGCAAGCGGCCGGCCGCTGATCTTCAGACCTGGAGGAGGAGATATGAGGGACA
ATTGGAGAAGTGAATTATATAAATATAAAGTAGTAAAAATTGAACCATTAGGAGTAGCACCCACCAAGGC
AAAGAGAAGAGTGGTGCAGAGAGAAAAAAGAGCAGTGGGAATAGGAGCTTTGTTCCTTGGGTTCTTGGGA
GCAGCAGGAAGCACTATGGGCGCAGCGTCAATGACGCTGACGGTACAGGCCAGACAATTATTGTCTGGTA
TAGTGCAGCAGCAGAACAATTTGCTGAGGGCTATTGAGGCGCAACAGCATCTGTTGCAACTCACAGTCTG
GGGCATCAAGCAGCTCCAGGCAAGAATCCTGGCTGTGGAAAGATACCTAAAGGATCAACAGCTCCTGGGG
ATTTGGGGTTGCTCTGGAAAACTCATTTGCACCACTGCTGTGCCTTGGAATGCTAGTTGGAGTAATAAAT
CTCTGGAACAGATTTGGAATCACACGACCTGGATGGAGTGGGACAGAGAAATTAACAATTACACAAGCTT
AATACACTCCTTAATTGAAGAATCGCAAAACCAGCAAGAAAAGAATGAACAAGAATTATTGGAATTAGAT
AAATGGGCAAGTTTGTGGAATTGGTTTAACATAACAAATTGGCTGTGGTATATAAAATTATTCATAATGA
TAGTAGGAGGCTTGGTAGGTTTAAGAATAGTTTTTGCTGTACTTTCTATAGTGAATAGAGTTAGGCAGGG
ATATTCACCATTATCGTTTCAGACCCACCTCCCAACCCCGAGGGGACCCGACAGGCCCGAAGGAATAGAA
GAAGAAGGTGGAGAGAGAGACAGAGACAGATCCATTCGATTAGTGAACGGATCGGCACTGCGTGCGCCAA
TTCTGCAGACAAATGGCAGTATTCATCCACAATTTTAAAAGAAAAGGGGGGATTGGGGGGTACAGTGCAG
GGGAAAGAATAGTAGACATAATAGCAACAGACATACAAACTAAAGAATTACAAAAACAAATTACAAAAAT
TCAAAATTTTCGGGTTTATTACAGGGACAGCAGAGATCCAGTTTGGTTAGTACCGGGCCCGCTCTAGTCC
GGAATCAGTCCTGCTCCTCGGCCACGAAGTGCACGCAGTTGCCGGCCGGGTCGCGCAGGGCGAACTCCCG
CCCCCACGGCTGCTCGCCGATCTCGGTCATGGCCGGCCCGGAGGCGTCCCGGAAGTTCGTGGACACGACC
TCCGACCACTCGGCGTACAGCTCGTCCAGGCCGCGCACCCACACCCAGGCCAGGGTGTTGTCCGGCACCA
CCTGGTCCTGGACCGCGCTGATGAACAGGGTCACGTCGTCCCGGACCACACCGGCGAAGTCGTCCTCCAC
GAAGTCCCGGGAGAACCCGAGCCGGTCGGTCCAGAACTCGACCGCTCCGGCGACGTCGCGCGCGGTGAGC
ACCGGAACGGCACTGGTCAACTTGGCCATGGTGGCCCTCCTATAGTGAGTCGTATTATACTATGCCGATA
TACTATGCCGATGATTAATTGTCAACACGTGCTGCAGGTCCGAGGTTCTAGACCGCGTGTGGCATCTGAA
GCACCACCAGCGAGCGAGAGCTAGAGAGAAGGAAAGCCACCGACTTCACCGCCTCCGAGCTGCTCCGGGT
CGCGGGTCTGCAGCGTCTCCGGCCCTCCGCGCCTACAGCTCAAGCCACATCCGAAGGGGGAGGGAGCCGG
GAGCTGCGCGCGGGGCCGCCGGGGGGAGGGGTGGCACCGCCCACGCCGGGCGGCCACGAAGGGCGGGGCA
GCGGGCGCGCGCCCGGCGGGGGGAGGGGCCGCGCGCCGCGCCCGCTGGGAATTGGGGCCCTAGGGGGAGG
GCGGAGGCGCCGACGACCGCGGCACTTACCGTTCGCGGCGTGGCGCCCGGTGGTCCCCAAGGGGAGGGAA
GGGGGAGGCGGGGCGAGGACAGTGACCGGAGTCTCCTCAGCGGTGGCTTTTCTGCTTGGCAGCCTCAGCG
GCTGGCGCCAAAACCGGACTCCGCCCACTTCCTCGCCCCTGCGGTGCGAGGGTGTGGAATCCTCCAGACG
CTGGGGGAGGGGGAGTTGGGAGCTTAAAAACTAGTACCCCTTTGGGACCACTTTCAGCAGCGAACTCTCC
TGTACACCAGGGGTCAGTTCCACAGACGCGGGCCAGGGGTGGGTCATTGCGGCGTGAACAATAATTTGAC
TAGAAGTTGATTCGGGTGTTTCCGGAATTCCTAGCTGCAGTAACGCCATTTTGCAAGGCATGGAAAAATA
CCAAACCAAGAATAGAGAAGTTCAGATCAAGGGCGGGTACATGAAAATAGCTAACGTTGGGCCAAACAGG
ATATCTGCGGTGAGCAGTTTCGGCCCCGGCCCGGGGCCAAGAACAGATGGTCACCGCAGTTTCGGCCCCG
GCCCGAGGCCAAGAACAGATGGTCCCCAGATATGGCCCAACCCTCAGCAGTTTCTTAAGACCCATCAGAT
GTTTCCAGGCTCCCCCAAGGACCTGAAATGACCCTGCGCCTTATTTGAATTAACCAATCAGCCTGCTTCT
CGCTTCTGTTCGCGCGCTTCTGCTTCCCGAGCTCTATAAAAGAGCTCACAACCCCTCACTCGGCGCGCCA
GTCCTCCGACAGACTGAGTCGCCCGCTGGAGACCATGGTGAGCAAGGGCGAGGAGGATAACATGGCCATC
ATCAAGGAGTTCATGCGCTTCAAGGTGCACATGGAGGGCTCCGTGAACGGCCACGAGTTCGAGATCGAGG
GCGAGGGCGAGGGCCGCCCCTACGAGGGCACCCAGACCGCCAAGCTGAAGGTGACCAAGGGTGGCCCCCT
GCCCTTCGCCTGGGACATCCTGTCCCCTCAGTTCATGTACGGCTCCAAGGCCTACGTGAAGCACCCCGCC
GACATCCCCGACTACTTGAAGCTGTCCTTCCCCGAGGGCTTCAAGTGGGAGCGCGTGATGAACTTCGAGG
ACGGCGGCGTGGTGACCGTGACCCAGGACTCCTCCCTGCAGGACGGCGAGTTCATCTACAAGGTGAAGCT
GCGCGGCACCAACTTCCCCTCCGACGGCCCCGTAATGCAGAAGAAGACCATGGGCTGGGAGGCCTCCTCC
GAGCGGATGTACCCCGAGGACGGCGCCCTGAAGGGCGAGATCAAGCAGAGGCTGAAGCTGAAGGACGGCG
GCCACTACGACGCTGAGGTCAAGACCACCTACAAGGCCAAGAAGCCCGTGCAGCTGCCCGGCGCCTACAA
CGTCAACATCAAGTTGGACATCACCTCCCACAACGAGGACTACACCATCGTGGAACAGTACGAACGCGCC
GAGGGCCGCCACTCCACCGGCGGCATGGACGAGCTGTACATGACCGGTTCTAACGAGTTCAAGCTGAACC
AGCCACCCGAGGATGGCATCTCCTCCGTGAAGTTCAGCCCCAACACCTCCCAGTTCCTGCTTGTCTCCTC
CTGGGACACGTCCGTGCGTCTCTACGATGTGCCGGCCAACTCCATGCGGCTCAAGTACCAGCACACCGGC
GCCGTCCTGGACTGCGCCTTCTACGATCCAACGCATGCCTGGAGTGGAGGACTAGATCATCAATTGAAAA
TGCATGATTTGAACACTGATCAAGAAAATCTTGTTGGGACCCATGATGCCCCTATCAGATGTGTTGAATA
CTGTCCAGAAGTGAATGTGATGGTCACTGGAAGTTGGGATCAGACAGTTAAACTGTGGGATCCCAGAACT
CCTTGTAATGCTGGGACCTTCTCTCAGCCTGAAAAGGTATATACCCTCTCAGTGTCTGGAGACCGGCTGA
TTGTGGGAACAGCAGGCCGCAGAGTGTTGGTGTGGGACTTACGGAACATGGGTTACGTGCAGCAGCGCAG
GGAGTCCAGCCTGAAATACCAGACTCGCTGCATACGAGCGTTTCCAAACAAGCAGGGTTATGTATTAAGC
TCTATTGAAGGCCGAGTGGCAGTTGAGTATTTGGACCCAAGCCCTGAGGTACAGAAGAAGAAGTATGCCT
TCAAATGTCACAGACTAAAAGAAAATAATATTGAGCAGATTTACCCAGTCAATGCCATTTCTTTTCACAA
TATCCACAATACATTTGCCACAGGTGGTTCTGATGGCTTTGTAAATATTTGGGATCCATTTAACAAAAAG
CGACTGTGCCAATTCCATCGGTACCCCACGAGCATCGCATCACTTGCCTTCAGTAATGATGGGACTACGC
TTGCAATAGCGTCATCATATATGTATGAAATGGATGACACAGAACATCCTGAAGATGGTATCTTCATTCG
CCAAGTGACAGATGCAGAAACAAAACCCAAGTCACCATGTACTTGAGCGGCCGCAAATTCCGCCCCTCTC
CCTCCCCCCCCCCTAACGTTACTGGCCGAAGCCGCTTGGAATAAGGCCGGTGTGCGTTTGTCTATATGTT
ATTTTCCACCATATTGCCGTCTTTTGGCAATGTGAGGGCCCGGAAACCTGGCCCTGTCTTCTTGACGAGC
ATTCCTAGGGGTCTTTCCCCTCTCGCCAAAGGAATGCAAGGTCTGTTGAATGTCGTGAAGGAAGCAGTTC
CTCTGGAAGCTTCTTGAAGACAAACAACGTCTGTAGCGACCCTTTGCAGGCAGCGGAACCCCCCACCTGG
CGACAGGTGCCTCTGCGGCCAAAAGCCACGTGTATAAGATACACCTGCAAAGGCGGCACAACCCCAGTGC
CACGTTGTGAGTTGGATAGTTGTGGAAAGAGTCAAATGGCTCTCCTCAAGCGTATTCAACAAGGGGCTGA
AGGATGCCCAGAAGGTACCCCATTGTATGGGATCTGATCTGGGGCCTCGGTGCACATGCTTTACATGTGT
TTAGTCGAGGTTAAAAAAACGTCTAGGCCCCCCGAACCACGGGGACGTGGTTTTCCTTTGAAAAACACGA
TAATACCATGGCCACCGAGTACAAGCCCACGGTGCGCCTCGCCACCCGCGACGACGTCCCCCGGGCCGTA
CGCACCCTCGCCGCCGCGTTCGCCGACTACCCCGCCACGCGCCACACCGTCGACCCGGACCGCCACATCG
AGCGGGTCACCGAGCTGCAAGAACTCTTCCTCACGCGCGTCGGGCTCGACATCGGCAAGGTGTGGGTCGC
GGACGACGGCGCCGCGGTGGCGGTCTGGACCACGCCGGAGAGCGTCGAAGCGGGGGCGGTGTTCGCCGAG
ATCGGCTCGCGCATGGCCGAGTTGAGCGGTTCCCGGCTGGCCGCGCAGCAACAGATGGAAGGCCTCCTGG
CGCCGCACCGGCCCAAGGAGCCCGCGTGGTTCCTGGCCACCGTCGGCGTCTCGCCCGACCACCAGGGCAA
GGGTCTGGGCAGCGCCGTCGTGCTCCCCGGAGTGGAGGCGGCCGAGCGCGCTGGGGTGCCCGCCTTCCTG
GAGACCTCCGCGCCCCGCAACCTCCCCTTCTACGAGCGGCTCGGCTTCACCGTCACCGCCGACGTCGAGG
TGCCCGAAGGACCGCGCACCTGGTGCATGACCCGCAAGCCCGGTGCCTGAGTTTGTTTGAATGAGGCTTC
AGTACTTTACAGAATCGTTGCCTGCACATCTTGGAAACACTTGCTGGGATTACTTCTTCAGGTTAACCCA
ACAGAAGGCTCGAGAAGGTATATTGCTGTTGACAGTGAGCGATCTCGCTTGGGCGAGAGTAAGTAGTGAA
GCCACAGATGTACTTACTCTCGCCCAAGCGAGAGTGCCTACTGCCTCGGAATTCAAGGGGCTACTTTAGG
AGCAATTATCTTGTTTACTAAAACTGAATACCTTGCTATCTCTTTGATACATTTTTACAAAGCTGAATTA
AAATGGTATAAATTAAATCACTTTTTTCAATTGGAAGACTAATGCGGCCGGCCATTACTCCGTCTCGTGT
CTTGTTGCATATGTCTGCTGGTTTGTTTGATGTTGTTTGCGGGCGGGCCCTATAGTGAGTCGTATTACCT
AGGACGCGTCTGGAACAATCAACCTCTGGATTACAAAATTTGTGAAAGATTGACTGGTATTCTTAACTAT
GTTGCTCCTTTTACGCTATGTGGATACGCTGCTTTAATGCCTTTGTATCATGCTATTGCTTCCCGTATGG
CTTTCATTTTCTCCTCCTTGTATAAATCCTGGTTGCTGTCTCTTTATGAGGAGTTGTGGCCCGTTGTCAG
GCAACGTGGCGTGGTGTGCACTGTGTTTGCTGACGCAACCCCCACTGGTTGGGGCATTGCCACCACCTGT
CAGCTCCTTTCCGGGACTTTCGCTTTCCCCCTCCCTATTGCCACGGCGGAACTCATCGCCGCCTGCCTTG
CCCGCTGCTGGACAGGGGCTCGGCTGTTGGGCACTGACAATTCCGTGGTGTTGTCGGGGAAGCTGACGTC
CTTTCCATGGCTGCTCGCCTGTGTTGCCACCTGGATTCTGCGCGGGACGTCCTTCTGCTACGTCCCTTCG
GCCCTCAATCCAGCGGACCTTCCTTCCCGCGGCCTGCTGCCGGCTCTGCGGCCTCTTCCGCGTCTTCGCC
TTCGCCCTCAGACGAGTCGGATCTCCCTTTGGGCCGCCTCCCCGCCTGGAATTAATTCTGCAGTCGAGAC
CTAGAAAAACATGGAGCAATCACAAGTAGCAATACAGCAGCTACCAATGCTGATTGTGCCTGGCTAGAAG
CACAAGAGGAGGAGGAGGTGGGTTTTCCAGTCACACCTCAGGTACCTTTAAGACCAATGACTTACAAGGC
AGCTGTAGATCTTAGCCACTTTTTAAAAGAAAAGAGGGGACTGGAAGGGCTAATTCACTCCCAACGAAGA
CAAGATCTGCTTTTTGCTTGTACTGGGTCTCTCTGGTTAGACCAGATCTGAGCCTGGGAGCTCTCTGGCT
AACTAGGGAACCCACTGCTTAAGCCTCAATAAAGCTTGCCTTGAGTGCTTCAAGTAGTGTGTGCCCGTCT
GTTGTGTGACTCTGGTAACTAGAGATCCCTCAGACCCTTTTAGTCAGTGTGGAAAATCTCTAGCAGTAGT
AGTTCATGTCATCTTATTATTCAGTATTTATAACTTGCAAAGAAATGAATATCAGAGAGTGAGAGGCCTT
GACATTGTTTAAACCCGCTGATCAGCCTCGACTGTGCCTTCTAGTTGCCAGCCATCTGTTGTTTGCCCCT
CCCCCGTGCCTTCCTTGACCCTGGAAGGTGCCACTCCCACTGTCCTTTCCTAATAAAATGAGGAAATTGC
ATCGCATTGTCTGAGTAGGTGTCATTCTATTCTGGGGGGTGGGGTGGGGCAGGACAGCAAGGGGGAGGAT
TGGGAAGACAATAGCAGGCATGCTGGGGATGCGGTGGGCTCTATGGCTTCTGAGGCGGAAAGAACCAGCT
GGGGCTCTAGGGGGTATCCCC
[124 nt withheld, positions 8562-8685]
C
[91 nt withheld, positions 8687-8777]
A
[49 nt withheld, positions 8779-8827]
CCTTTGACGTTGGAGTCCACGTTCTTT
[37 nt withheld, positions 8855-8891]
ACCCTATCTCGGTCTATTCTTTTGATTTATAAGGGATTTTGCCGATTTCGGCCTATTGGTTAAAAAATGA
GCTGATTTAACAAAAATTTAACGCGAATTAATTCTGTGGAATGTGTGTCAGTTAGGGTGTGGAAAGTCCC
CAGGCTCCCCAGCAGGCAGAAGTATGCAAAGCATGCATCTCAATTAGTCAGCAACCAGGTGTGGAAAGTC
CCCAGGCTCCCCAGCAGGCAGAAGTATGCAAAGCATGCATCTCAATTAGTCAGCAACCATAGTCCCGCCC
CTAACTCCGCCCATCCCGCCCCTAACTCCGCCCAGTTCCGCCCATTCTCCGCCCCATGGCTGACTAATTT
TTTTTATTTATGCAGAGGCCGAGGCCGCCTCTGCCTCTGAGCTATTCCAGAAGTAGTGAGGAGGCTTTTT
TGGAGGCCTAGGCTTTTGCAAAAAGCTCCCGGGAGCTTGTATATCCATTTTCGGATCTGATCAGCACGTG
ATGAAAAAGCCTGAACTCACCGCGACGTCTGTCGAGAAGTTTCTGATCGAAAAGTTCGACAGCGTCTCCG
ACCTGATGCAGCTCTCGGAGGGCGAAGAATCTCGTGCTTTCAGCTTCGATGTAGGAGGGCGTGGATATGT
CCTGCGGGTAAATAGCTGCGCCGATGGTTTCTACAAAGATCGTTATGTTTATCGGCACTTTGCATCGGCC
GCGCTCCCGATTCCGGAAGTGCTTGACATTGGGGAATTCAGCGAGAGCCTGACCTATTGCATCTCCCGCC
GTGCACAGGGTGTCACGTTGCAAGACCTGCCTGAAACCGAACTGCCCGCTGTTCTGCAGCCGGTCGCGGA
GGCCATGGATGCGATCGCTGCGGCCGATCTTAGCCAGACGAGCGGGTTCGGCCCATTCGGACCGCAAGGA
ATCGGTCAATACACTACATGGCGTGATTTCATATGCGCGATTGCTGATCCCCATGTGTATCACTGGCAAA
CTGTGATGGACGACACCGTCAGTGCGTCCGTCGCGCAGGCTCTCGATGAGCTGATGCTTTGGGCCGAGGA
CTGCCCCGAAGTCCGGCACCTCGTGCACGCGGATTTCGGCTCCAACAATGTCCTGACGGACAATGGCCGC
ATAACAGCGGTCATTGACTGGAGCGAGGCGATGTTCGGGGATTCCCAATACGAGGTCGCCAACATCTTCT
TCTGGAGGCCGTGGTTGGCTTGTATGGAGCAGCAGACGCGCTACTTCGAGCGGAGGCATCCGGAGCTTGC
AGGATCGCCGCGGCTCCGGGCGTATATGCTCCGCATTGGTCTTGACCAACTCTATCAGAGCTTGGTTGAC
GGCAATTTCGATGATGCAGCTTGGGCGCAGGGTCGATGCGACGCAATCGTCCGATCCGGAGCCGGGACTG
TCGGGCGTACACAAATCGCCCGCAGAAGCGCGGCCGTCTGGACCGATGGCTGTGTAGAAGTACTCGCCGA
TAGTGGAAACCGACGCCCCAGCACTCGTCCGAGGGCAAAGGAATAGCACGTGCTACGAGATTTCGATTCC
ACCGCCGCCTTCTATGAAAGGTTGGGCTTCGGAATCGTTTTCCGGGACGCCGGCTGGATGATCCTCCAGC
GCGGGGATCTCATGCTGGAGTTCTTCGCCCACCCCAACTTGTTTATTGCAGCTTATAATGGTTACAAATA
AAGCAATAGCATCACAAATTTCACAAATAAAGCATTTTTTTCACTGCATTCTAGTTGTGGTTTGTCCAAA
CTCATCAATGTATCTTATCATGTCTGTATACCGTCGACCTCTAGCTAGAGCTTGGCGTAATCATGGTCAT
AGCTGTTTCCTGTGTGAAATTGTTATCCGCTCACAATTCCACACAACATACGAGCCGGAAGCATAAAGTG
TAAAGCCTGGGGTGCCTAATGAGTGAGCTAACTCACATTAATTGCGTTGCGCTCACTGCCCGCTTTCCAG
TCGGGAAACCTGTCGTGCCAGCTGCATTAATGAATCGGCCAACGCGCGGGGAGAGGCGGTTTGCGTATTG
GGCGCTCTTCCGCTTCCTCGCTCACTGACTCGCTGCGCTCGGTCGTTCGGCTGCGGCGAGCGGTATCAGC
TCACTCAAAGGCGGTAATACGGTTATCCACAGAATCAGGGGATAACGCAGGAAAGAACATGTGAGCAAAA
GGCCAGCAAAAGGCCAGGAACCGTAAAAAGGCCGCGTTGCTGGCGTTTTTCCATAGGCTCCGCCCCCCTG
ACGAGCATCACAAAAATCGACGCTCAAGTCAGAGGTGGCGAAACCCGACAGGACTATAAAGATACCAGGC
GTTTCCCCCTGGAAGCTCCCTCGTGCGCTCTCCTGTTCCGACCCTGCCGCTTACCGGATACCTGTCCGCC
TTTCTCCCTTCGGGAAGCGTGGCGCTTTCTCATAGCTCACGCTGTAGGTATCTCAGTTCGGTGTAGGTCG
TTCGCTCCAAGCTGGGCTGTGTGCACGAACCCCCCGTTCAGCCCGACCGCTGCGCCTTATCCGGTAACTA
TCGTCTTGAGTCCAACCCGGTAAGACACGACTTATCGCCACTGGCAGCAGCCACTGGTAACAGGATTAGC
AGAGCGAGGTATGTAGGCGGTGCTACAGAGTTCTTGAAGTGGTGGCCTAACTACGGCTACACTAGAAGAA
CAGTATTTGGTATCTGCGCTCTGCTGAAGCCAGTTACCTTCGGAAAAAGAGTTGGTAGCTCTTGATCCGG
CAAACAAACCACCGCTGGTAGCGGTGGTTTTTTTGTTTGCAAGCAGCAGATTACGCGCAGAAAAAAAGGA
TCTCAAGAAGATCCTTTGATCTTTTCTACGGGGTCTGACGCTCAGTGGAACGAAAACTCACGTTAAGGGA
TTTTGGTCATGAGATTATCAAAAAGGATCTTCACCTAGATCCTTTTAAATTAAAAATGAAGTTTTAAATC
AATCTAAAGTATATATGAGTAAACTTGGTCTGACAGTTACCAATGCTTAATCAGTGAGGCACCTATCTCA
GCGATCTGTCTATTTCGTTCATCCATAGTTGCCTGACTCCCCGTCGTGTAGATAACTACGATACGGGAGG
GCTTACCATCTGGCCCCAGTGCTGCAATGATACCGCGAGACCCACGCTCACCGGCTCCAGATTTATCAGC
AATAAACCAGCCAGCCGGAAGGGCCGAGCGCAGAAGTGGTCCTGCAACTTTATCCGCCTCCATCCAGTCT
ATTAATTGTTGCCGGGAAGCTAGAGTAAGTAGTTCGCCAGTTAATAGTTTGCGCAACGTTGTTGCCATTG
CTACAGGCATCGTGGTGTCACGCTCGTCGTTTGGTATGGCTTCATTCAGCTCCGGTTCCCAACGATCAAG
GCGAGTTACATGATCCCCCATGTTGTGCAAAAAAGCGGTTAGCTCCTTCGGTCCTCCGATCGTTGTCAGA
AGTAAGTTGGCCGCAGTGTTATCACTCATGGTTATGGCAGCACTGCATAATTCTCTTACTGTCATGCCAT
CCGTAAGATGCTTTTCTGTGACTGGTGAGTACTCAACCAAGTCATTCTGAGAATAGTGTATGCGGCGACC
GAGTTGCTCTTGCCCGGCGTCAATACGGGATAATACCGCGCCACATAGCAGAACTTTAAAAGTGCTCATC
ATTGGAAAACGTTCTTCGGGGCGAAAACTCTCAAGGATCTTACCGCTGTTGAGATCCAGTTCGATGTAAC
CCACTCGTGCACCCAACTGATCTTCAGCATCTTTTACTTTCACCAGCGTTTCTGGGTGAGCAAAAACAGG
AAGGCAAAATGCCGCAAAAAAGGGAATAAGGGCGACACGGAAATGTTGAATACTCATACTCTTCCTTTTT
CAATATTATTGAAGCATTTATCAGGGTTATTGTCTCATGAGCGGATACATATTTGAATGTATTTAGAAAA
ATAAACAAATAGGGGTTCCGCGCACATTTCCCCGAAAAGTGCCACCTGACGTCGACGGATCGGGAGATCA
ACTTGTTTATTGCAGCTTATAATGGTTACAAATAAAGCAATAGCATCACAAATTTCACAAATAAAGCATT
TTTTTCACTGCATTCTAGTTGTGGTTTGTCCAAACTCATCAATGTATCTTATCATGTCTGGATCAACTGG
ATAACTCAAGCTAACCAAAATCATCCCAAACTTCCCACCCCATACCCTATTACCACTGCCAATTACCTGT
GGTTTCATTTACTCTAAACCTGTGATTCCTCTGAATTATTTTCATTTTAAAGAAATTGTATTTGTTAAAT
ATGTACTACAAACTTAGTAGT
