>Addgene plasmid #84029 | GUM BUB3 | addgene partial sequence | sequence record 162499 | SFFVpro-F 5'-CTTCTGCTTCCCGAGCTCTA-3'
GCGCGCCAGTCCTCCGACAGACTGAGTCGCCCGCTGGAGACCATGGTGAGCAAGGGCGAGGAGGATAACA
TGGCCATCATCAAGGAGTTCATGCGCTTCAAGGTGCACATGGAGGGCTCCGTGAACGGCCACGAGTTCGA
GATCGAGGGCGAGGGCGAGGGCCGCCCCTACGAGGGCACCCAGACCGCCAAGCTGAAGGTGACCAAGGGT
GGCCCCCTGCCCTTCGCCTGGGACATCCTGTCCCCTCAGTTCATGTACGGCTCCAAGGCCTACGTGAAGC
ACCCCGCCGACATCCCCGACTACTTGAAGCTGTCCTTCCCCGAGGGCTTCAAGTGGGAGCGCGTGATGAA
CTTCGAGGACGGCGGCGTGGTGACCGTGACCCAGGACTCCTCCCTGCAGGACGGCGAGTTCATCTACAAG
GTGAAGCTGCGCGGCACCAACTTCCCCTCCGACGGCCCCGTAATGCAGAAGAAGACCATGGGCTGGGAGG
CCTCCTCCGAGCGGATGTACCCCGAGGACGGCGCCCTGAAGGGCGAGATCAAGCAGAGGCTGAAGCTGAA
GGACGGCGGCCACTACGACGCTGAGGTCAAGACCACCTACAAGGCCAAGAAGCCCGTGCAGCTGCCCGGC
GCCTACAACGTCAACATCAAGTTGGACATCACCTCCCACAACGAGGACTACACCATCGTGGAACAGTACG
AACGCGCCGAGGGCCGCCACTCCACCGGCGGCATGGACGAGCTGTACATGACCGGTTCTAACGAGTTCAA
GCTGAACCAGCCACCCGAG
