>Addgene plasmid #84029 | GUM BUB3 | addgene partial sequence | sequence record 162500 | pCDH-rev 5'-GCATTCCTTTGGCGAGAG-3'
GCCAGGTTTCCGGGCCCTCACATTGCCAAAAGACGGCAATATGGTGGAAAATAACATATAGACAAACGCA
CACCGGCCTTATTCCAAGCGGCTTCGGCCAGTAACGTTAGGGGGGGGGGAGGGAGAGGGGCGGAATTTGC
GGCCGCTCAAGTACATGGTGACTTGGGTTTTGTTTCTGCATCTGTCACTTGGCGAATGAAGATACCATCT
TCAGGATGTTCTGTGTCATCCATTTCATACATATATGATGACGCTATTGCAAGCGTAGTCCCATCATTAC
TGAAGGCAAGTGATGCGATGCTCGTGGGGTACCGATGGAATTGGCACAGTCGCTTTTTGTTAAATGGATC
CCAAATATTTACAAAGCCATCAGAACCACCTGTGGCAAATGTATTGTGGATATTGTGAAAAGAAATGGCA
TTGACTGGGTAAATCTGCTCAATATTATTTTCTTTTAGTCTGTGACATTTGAAGGCATACTTCTTCTTCT
GTACCTCAGGGCTTGGGTCCAAATACTCAACTGCCACTCGGCCTTCAATAGAGCTTAATACATAACCCTG
CTTGTTTGGAAACGCTCGTATGCAGCGAGTCTGGTATTTCAGGCTGGACTCCCTGCGCTGCTGCACGTAA
CCCATGTTCCGTAAGTCCCACACCAACACTCTGCGGCCTGCTGTTCCCACAATCA
